>Addgene plasmid #81526 | pDONR223_BAP1_p.D75G | addgene full sequence | sequence record 168686 | Addgene NGS Result
CTTTCCTGCGTTATCCCCTGATTCTGTGGATAACCGTATTACCGCCTTTGAGTGAGCTGATACCGCTCGC
CGCAGCCGAACGACCGAGCGCAGCGAGTCAGTGAGCGAGGAAGCGGAAGAGCGCCCAATACGCAAACCGC
CTCTCCCCGCGCGTTGGCCGATTCATTAATGCAGCTGGCACGACAGGTTTCCCGACTGGAAAGCGGGCAG
TGAGCGCAACGCAATTAATACGCGTACCGCTAGCCAGGAAGAGTTTGTAGAAACGCAAAAAGGCCATCCG
TCAGGATGGCCTTCTGCTTAGTTTGATGCCTGGCAGTTTATGGCGGGCGTCCTGCCCGCCACCCTCCGGG
CCGTTGCTTCACAACGTTCAAATCCGCTCCCGGCGGATTTGTCCTACTCAGGAGAGCGTTCACCGACAAA
CAACAGATAAAACGAAAGGCCCAGTCTTCCGACTGAGCCTTTCGTTTTATTTGATGCCTGGCAGTTCCCT
ACTCTCGCGTTAACGCTAGCATGGATGTTTTCCCAGTCACGACGTTGTAAAACGACGGCCAGTCTTAAGC
TCGGGCCCCAAATAATGATTTTATTTTGACTGATAGTGACCTGTTCGTTGCAACAAATTGATGAGCAATG
CTTTTTTATAATGCCAACTTTGTACAAAAAAGTTGGCACCATGAATAAGGGCTGGCTGGAGCTGGAGAGC
GACCCAGGCCTCTTCACCCTGCTCGTGGAAGATTTCGGTGTCAAGGGGGTGCAAGTGGAGGAGATCTACG
ACCTTCAGAGCAAATGTCAGGGCCCTGTATATGGATTTATCTTCCTGTTCAAATGGATCGAAGAGCGCCG
GTCCCGGCGAAAGGTCTCTACCTTGGTGGATGATACGTCCGTGATTGATGATGGTATTGTGAATAACATG
TTCTTTGCCCACCAGCTGATACCCAACTCTTGTGCAACTCATGCCTTGCTGAGCGTGCTCCTGAACTGCA
GCAGCGTGGACCTGGGACCCACCCTGAGTCGCATGAAGGACTTCACCAAGGGTTTTAGCCCTGAGAGCAA
AGGATATGCGATTGGCAATGCCCCGGAGTTGGCCAAGGCCCATAATAGCCATGCCAGGCCCGAGCCACGC
CACCTCCCTGAGAAGCAGAATGGCCTTAGTGCAGTGCGGACCATGGAGGCGTTCCACTTTGTCAGCTATG
TGCCTATCACAGGCCGGCTCTTTGAGCTGGATGGGCTGAAGGTCTACCCCATTGACCATGGGCCCTGGGG
GGAGGACGAGGAGTGGACAGACAAGGCCCGGCGGGTCATCATGGAGCGTATCGGCCTCGCCACTGCAGGG
GAGCCCTACCACGACATCCGCTTCAACCTGATGGCAGTGGTGCCCGACCGCAGGATCAAGTATGAGGCCA
GGCTGCATGTGCTGAAGGTGAACCGTCAGACAGTACTAGAGGCTCTGCAGCAGCTGATAAGAGTAACACA
GCCAGAGCTGATTCAGACCCACAAGTCTCAAGAGTCACAGCTGCCTGAGGAGTCCAAGTCAGCCAGCAAC
AAGTCCCCGCTGGTGCTGGAAGCAAACAGGGCCCCTGCAGCCTCTGAGGGCAACCACACAGATGGTGCAG
AGGAGGCGGCTGGTTCATGCGCACAAGCCCCATCCCACAGCCCTCCCAACAAACCCAAGCTAGTGGTGAA
GCCTCCAGGCAGCAGCCTCAATGGGGTTCACCCCAACCCCACTCCCATTGTCCAGCGGCTGCCGGCCTTT
CTAGACAATCACAATTATGCCAAGTCCCCCATGCAGGAGGAAGAAGACCTGGCGGCAGGTGTGGGCCGCA
GCCGAGTTCCAGTCCGCCCACCCCAGCAGTACTCAGATGATGAGGATGACTATGAGGATGACGAGGAGGA
TGACGTGCAGAACACCAACTCTGCCCTTAGGTATAAGGGGAAGGGAACAGGGAAGCCAGGGGCATTGAGC
GGTTCTGCTGATGGGCAACTGTCAGTGCTGCAGCCCAACACCATCAACGTCTTGGCTGAGAAGCTCAAAG
AGTCCCAGAAGGACCTCTCAATTCCTCTGTCCATCAAGACTAGCAGCGGGGCTGGGAGTCCGGCTGTGGC
AGTGCCCACACACTCGCAGCCCTCACCCACCCCCAGCAATGAGAGTACAGACACGGCCTCTGAGATCGGC
AGTGCTTTCAACTCGCCACTGCGCTCGCCTATCCGCTCAGCCAACCCGACGCGGCCCTCCAGCCCTGTCA
CCTCCCACATCTCCAAGGTGCTTTTTGGAGAGGATGACAGCCTGCTGCGTGTTGACTGCATACGCTACAA
CCGTGCTGTCCGTGATCTGGGTCCTGTCATCAGCACAGGCCTGCTGCACCTGGCTGAGGATGGGGTGCTG
AGTCCCCTGGCGCTGACAGAGGGTGGGAAGGGTTCCTCGCCCTCCATCAGACCAATCCAAGGCAGCCAGG
GGTCCAGCAGCCCAGTGGAGAAGGAGGTCGTGGAAGCCACGGACAGCAGAGAGAAGACGGGGATGGTGAG
GCCTGGCGAGCCCTTGAGTGGGGAGAAATACTCACCCAAGGAGCTGCTGGCACTGCTGAAGTGTGTGGAG
GCTGAGATTGCAAACTATGAGGCGTGCCTCAAGGAGGAGGTAGAGAAGAGGAAGAAGTTCAAGATTGATG
ACCAGAGAAGGACCCACAACTACGATGAGTTCATCTGCACCTTTATCTCCATGCTGGCTCAGGAAGGCAT
GCTGGCCAACCTAGTGGAGCAGAACATCTCCGTGCGGCGGCGCCAAGGGGTCAGCATCGGCCGGCTCCAC
AAGCAGCGGAAGCCTGACCGGCGGAAACGCTCTCGCCCCTACAAGGCCAAGCGCCAGTGCCCAACTTTCT
TGTACAAAGTTGGCATTATAAGAAAGCATTGCTTATCAATTTGTTGCAACGAACAGGTCACTATCAGTCA
AAATAAAATCATTATTTGCCATCCAGCTGATATCCCCTATAGTGAGTCGTATTACATGGTCATAGCTGTT
TCCTGGCAGCTCTGGCCCGTGTCTCAAAATCTCTGATGTTACATTGCACAAGATAAAAATATATCATCAT
GCCTCCTCTAGACCAGCCAGGACAGAAATGCCTCGACTTCGCTGCTACCCAAGGTTGCCGGGTGACGCAC
ACCGTGGAAACGGATGAAGGCACGAACCCAGTGGACATAAGCCTGTTCGGTTCGTAAGCTGTAATGCAAG
TAGCGTATGCGCTCACGCAACTGGTCCAGAACCTTGACCGAACGCAGCGGTGGTAACGGCGCAGTGGCGG
TTTTCATGGCTTGTTATGACTGTTTTTTTGGGGTACAGTCTATGCCTCGGGCATCCAAGCAGCAAGCGCG
TTACGCCGTGGGTCGATGTTTGATGTTATGGAGCAGCAACGATGTTACGCAGCAGGGCAGTCGCCCTAAA
ACAAAGTTAAACATTATGAGGGAAGCGGTGATCGCCGAAGTATCGACTCAACTATCAGAGGTAGTTGGCG
TCATCGAGCGCCATCTCGAACCGACGTTGCTGGCCGTACATTTGTACGGCTCCGCAGTGGATGGCGGCCT
GAAGCCACACAGTGATATTGATTTGCTGGTTACGGTGACCGTAAGGCTTGATGAAACAACGCGGCGAGCT
TTGATCAACGACCTTTTGGAAACTTCGGCTTCCCCTGGAGAGAGCGAGATTCTCCGCGCTGTAGAAGTCA
CCATTGTTGTGCACGACGACATCATTCCGTGGCGTTATCCAGCTAAGCGCGAACTGCAATTTGGAGAATG
GCAGCGCAATGACATTCTTGCAGGTATCTTCGAGCCAGCCACGATCGACATTGATCTGGCTATCTTGCTG
ACAAAAGCAAGAGAACATAGCGTTGCCTTGGTAGGTCCAGCGGCGGAGGAACTCTTTGATCCGGTTCCTG
AACAGGATCTATTTGAGGCGCTAAATGAAACCTTAACGCTATGGAACTCGCCGCCCGACTGGGCTGGCGA
TGAGCGAAATGTAGTGCTTACGTTGTCCCGCATTTGGTACAGCGCAGTAACCGGCAAAATCGCGCCGAAG
GATGTCGCTGCCGACTGGGCAATGGAGCGCCTGCCGGCCCAGTATCAGCCCGTCATACTTGAAGCTAGAC
AGGCTTATCTTGGACAAGAAGAAGATCGCTTGGCCTCGCGCGCAGATCAGTTGGAAGAATTTGTCCACTA
CGTGAAAGGCGAGATCACCAAGGTAGTCGGCAAATAACCCTCGAGCCACCCATGACCAAAATCCCTTAAC
GTGAGTTACGCGTCGTTCCACTGAGCGTCAGACCCCGTAGAAAAGATCAAAGGATCTTCTTGAGATCCTT
TTTTTCTGCGCGTAATCTGCTGCTTGCAAACAAAAAAACCACCGCTACCAGCGGTGGTTTGTTTGCCGGA
TCAAGAGCTACCAACTCTTTTTCCGAAGGTAACTGGCTTCAGCAGAGCGCAGATACCAAATACTGTTCTT
CTAGTGTAGCCGTAGTTAGGCCACCACTTCAAGAACTCTGTAGCACCGCCTACATACCTCGCTCTGCTAA
TCCTGTTACCAGTGGCTGCTGCCAGTGGCGATAAGTCGTGTCTTACCGGGTTGGACTCAAGACGATAGTT
ACCGGATAAGGCGCAGCGGTCGGGCTGAACGGGGGGTTCGTGCACACAGCCCAGCTTGGAGCGAACGACC
TACACCGAACTGAGATACCTACAGCGTGAGCTATGAGAAAGCGCCACGCTTCCCGAAGGGAGAAAGGCGG
ACAGGTATCCGGTAAGCGGCAGGGTCGGAACAGGAGAGCGCACGAGGGAGCTTCCAGGGGGAAACGCCTG
GTATCTTTATAGTCCTGTCGGGTTTCGCCACCTCTGACTTGAGCGTCGATTTTTGTGATGCTCGTCAGGG
GGGCGGAGCCTATGGAAAAACGCCAGCAACGCGGCCTTTTTACGGTTCCTGGCCTTTTGCTGGCCTTTTG
CTCACATGTT
Features (pLannotate 1.2.2; 12 found; start..end, strand, type, name):
    121..213     +  CDS            lacI (fragment): lac repressor; lacI; The lac repressor binds to the lac operator to inhibit transcription in E. coli. This inhibition can be relieved by adding lactose or isopropyl-β-D-thiogalactopyranoside (IPTG).
    268..295     -  terminator     rrnB T2 terminator: transcription terminator T2 from the E. coli rrnB gene
    427..470     +  terminator     rrnB T1 terminator: Escherichia coli rrnB; transcription terminator T1 from the E. coli rrnB gene
    517..553     -  CDS            lacZα (fragment): LacZα fragment of β-galactosidase; lacZ fragment
    570..665     +  protein_bind   attL3: mutant version of attL; recombination site for the Gateway® LR reaction LR Clonase™
    671..2857    +  CDS            BAP1: BAP1_HUMAN - Also known as KIAA0272 From Homo sapiens (Human).
   2860..2958    -  protein_bind   attL2: mutant version of attL; recombination site for the Gateway® LR reaction LR Clonase™
   2976..2994    -  promoter       T7 promoter: promoter for bacteriophage T7 RNA polymerase
   3184..3207    +  promoter       Pc promoter (fragment): intI1 (promoter lies within the coding sequence); class 1 integron promoter
   3383..3439    +  CDS            GmR (fragment): gentamycin acetyltransferase; aacC1; confers resistance to gentamycin
   3446..4237    +  CDS            SmR: aminoglycoside adenylyltransferase (Murphy, 1985); aadA; confers resistance to spectinomycin and streptomycin
   4330..4918    +  rep_origin     ori: high-copy-number ColE1/pMB1/pBR322/pUC origin of replication
