[The description below was written by a language model from this plasmid's Addgene catalogue record and pLannotate feature annotations shown in this document.]
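Description:
pDONR223_BAP1_p.D75G is a Gateway entry clone built on the Invitrogen pDONR223 backbone, carrying the human BAP1 open reading frame (reference transcript NM_004656.3) with a D75G missense substitution. BAP1 encodes a ubiquitin carboxyl-terminal hydrolase. The sequenced plasmid is about 5 kb and is propagated in E. coli from a high-copy ColE1/pUC-type origin. Selection is with spectinomycin, conferred by the aadA (SmR) aminoglycoside adenylyltransferase gene. That gene sits downstream of a fragment of the class 1 integron Pc promoter and a remnant of a gentamicin resistance gene. Short lacI and lacZα fragments in the annotation appear to be backbone leftovers rather than functional elements.

The BAP1 coding sequence lies between two attL recombination sites, annotated by the software as attL3 and attL2. These sites allow the insert to be moved by an LR Clonase reaction into any compatible Gateway destination vector. The record lists no promoter for the insert, so the plasmid serves as a shuttle and storage clone, not an expression construct. rrnB T1 and T2 terminators upstream of the cassette insulate it from read-through transcription, and a T7 promoter lies just outside the 3′ att site, pointing back toward the insert. The depositor notes that the clone is in the "open" configuration, with no stop codon directly after the ORF, so C-terminal tags supplied by a destination vector can be fused in frame.

The construct belongs to the Target Accelerator Plasmid Collection, a set of wild-type and mutant alleles assembled for systematic functional testing of rare cancer-associated variants. Its typical use is transfer of this BAP1 variant into expression vectors for comparison with the wild-type gene.
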