Addgene plasmid #81526: pDONR223_BAP1_p.D75G
Purpose: Gateway Donor vector containing BAP1 , part of the Target Accelerator Plasmid Collection.
Depositing lab: Jesse Boehm & William Hahn & David Root. Depositing organization: Broad Institute. Publication: Systematic Functional Interrogation of Rare Cancer Variants Identifies Oncogenic Alleles. Kim E, Ilic N, Shrestha Y, Zou L, Kamburov A, Zhu C, Yang X, Lubonja R, Tran N, Nguyen C, Lawrence MS, Piccioni F, Bagul M, Doench JG, Chouinard CR, Wu X, Hogstrom L, Natoli T, Tamayo P, Horn H, Corsello SM, Lage K, Root DE, Subramanian A, Golub TR, Getz G, Boehm JS, Hahn WC. Cancer Discov. 2016 Jul;6(7):714-26. doi: 10.1158/2159-8290.CD-16-0160. Epub 2016 May 4. PubMed 27147599.
Backbone
  Vector backbone: pDONR223
  Backbone manufacturer: Invitrogen
  Backbone size w/o insert (bp): 2790
  Vector type: Gateway Entry vector
Growth in bacteria
  Bacterial resistance: Spectinomycin, 50 μg/mL
  Growth temperature: 37°C
  Growth strain: DH5alpha
  Copy number: High Copy
Gene/Insert
  Gene/Insert name: BAP1 (alt name: NM_004656.3)
  Species: H. sapiens (human)
  Mutation: D75G
  Entrez Gene: BAP1 (a.k.a. HUCEP-13, KURIS, TPDS1, UBM2, UCHL2, UVM2, hucep-6)
  Promoter: None
  Cloning method: Gateway Cloning
  Sequencing primers: 5′ M13pUC-fwd; 3′ M13-Rev
Terms and licenses: Academic/Nonprofit Terms; Industry Terms: Not Available to Industry
Depositor comments: Open state: NO stop codon immediately follows insert
How to cite: pDONR223_BAP1_p.D75G was a gift from Jesse Boehm & William Hahn & David Root (Addgene plasmid # 81526 ; http://n2t.net/addgene:81526 ; RRID:Addgene_81526)
