>Addgene plasmid #81526 | pDONR223_BAP1_p.D75G | depositor partial sequence | sequence record 154845 | Insert sequence
ATGAATAAGGGCTGGCTGGAGCTGGAGAGCGACCCAGGCCTCTTCACCCTGCTCGTGGAAGATTTCGGTG
TCAAGGGGGTGCAAGTGGAGGAGATCTACGACCTTCAGAGCAAATGTCAGGGCCCTGTATATGGATTTAT
CTTCCTGTTCAAATGGATCGAAGAGCGCCGGTCCCGGCGAAAGGTCTCTACCTTGGTGGATGATACGTCC
GTGATTGATGATGGTATTGTGAATAACATGTTCTTTGCCCACCAGCTGATACCCAACTCTTGTGCAACTC
ATGCCTTGCTGAGCGTGCTCCTGAACTGCAGCAGCGTGGACCTGGGACCCACCCTGAGTCGCATGAAGGA
CTTCACCAAGGGTTTTAGCCCTGAGAGCAAAGGATATGCGATTGGCAATGCCCCGGAGTTGGCCAAGGCC
CATAATAGCCATGCCAGGCCCGAGCCACGCCACCTCCCTGAGAAGCAGAATGGCCTTAGTGCAGTGCGGA
CCATGGAGGCGTTCCACTTTGTCAGCTATGTGCCTATCACAGGCCGGCTCTTTGAGCTGGATGGGCTGAA
GGTCTACCCCATTGACCATGGGCCCTGGGGGGAGGACGAGGAGTGGACAGACAAGGCCCGGCGGGTCATC
ATGGAGCGTATCGGCCTCGCCACTGCAGGGGAGCCCTACCACGACATCCGCTTCAACCTGATGGCAGTGG
TGCCCGACCGCAGGATCAAGTATGAGGCCAGGCTGCATGTGCTGAAGGTGAACCGTCAGACAGTACTAGA
GGCTCTGCAGCAGCTGATAAGAGTAACACAGCCAGAGCTGATTCAGACCCACAAGTCTCAAGAGTCACAG
CTGCCTGAGGAGTCCAAGTCAGCCAGCAACAAGTCCCCGCTGGTGCTGGAAGCAAACAGGGCCCCTGCAG
CCTCTGAGGGCAACCACACAGATGGTGCAGAGGAGGCGGCTGGTTCATGCGCACAAGCCCCATCCCACAG
CCCTCCCAACAAACCCAAGCTAGTGGTGAAGCCTCCAGGCAGCAGCCTCAATGGGGTTCACCCCAACCCC
ACTCCCATTGTCCAGCGGCTGCCGGCCTTTCTAGACAATCACAATTATGCCAAGTCCCCCATGCAGGAGG
AAGAAGACCTGGCGGCAGGTGTGGGCCGCAGCCGAGTTCCAGTCCGCCCACCCCAGCAGTACTCAGATGA
TGAGGATGACTATGAGGATGACGAGGAGGATGACGTGCAGAACACCAACTCTGCCCTTAGGTATAAGGGG
AAGGGAACAGGGAAGCCAGGGGCATTGAGCGGTTCTGCTGATGGGCAACTGTCAGTGCTGCAGCCCAACA
CCATCAACGTCTTGGCTGAGAAGCTCAAAGAGTCCCAGAAGGACCTCTCAATTCCTCTGTCCATCAAGAC
TAGCAGCGGGGCTGGGAGTCCGGCTGTGGCAGTGCCCACACACTCGCAGCCCTCACCCACCCCCAGCAAT
GAGAGTACAGACACGGCCTCTGAGATCGGCAGTGCTTTCAACTCGCCACTGCGCTCGCCTATCCGCTCAG
CCAACCCGACGCGGCCCTCCAGCCCTGTCACCTCCCACATCTCCAAGGTGCTTTTTGGAGAGGATGACAG
CCTGCTGCGTGTTGACTGCATACGCTACAACCGTGCTGTCCGTGATCTGGGTCCTGTCATCAGCACAGGC
CTGCTGCACCTGGCTGAGGATGGGGTGCTGAGTCCCCTGGCGCTGACAGAGGGTGGGAAGGGTTCCTCGC
CCTCCATCAGACCAATCCAAGGCAGCCAGGGGTCCAGCAGCCCAGTGGAGAAGGAGGTCGTGGAAGCCAC
GGACAGCAGAGAGAAGACGGGGATGGTGAGGCCTGGCGAGCCCTTGAGTGGGGAGAAATACTCACCCAAG
GAGCTGCTGGCACTGCTGAAGTGTGTGGAGGCTGAGATTGCAAACTATGAGGCGTGCCTCAAGGAGGAGG
TAGAGAAGAGGAAGAAGTTCAAGATTGATGACCAGAGAAGGACCCACAACTACGATGAGTTCATCTGCAC
CTTTATCTCCATGCTGGCTCAGGAAGGCATGCTGGCCAACCTAGTGGAGCAGAACATCTCCGTGCGGCGG
CGCCAAGGGGTCAGCATCGGCCGGCTCCACAAGCAGCGGAAGCCTGACCGGCGGAAACGCTCTCGCCCCT
ACAAGGCCAAGCGCCAG
