>Addgene plasmid #81526 | pDONR223_BAP1_p.D75G | addgene partial sequence | sequence record 156563 | M13-F20 5'-TGTAAAACGACGGCCAGT-3'
TTCGTTGCAACAAATTGATGAGCAATGCTTTTTTATAATGCCAACTTTGTACAAAAAAGTTGGCACCATG
AATAAGGGCTGGCTGGAGCTGGAGAGCGACCCAGGCCTCTTCACCCTGCTCGTGGAAGATTTCGGTGTCA
AGGGGGTGCAAGTGGAGGAGATCTACGACCTTCAGAGCAAATGTCAGGGCCCTGTATATGGATTTATCTT
CCTGTTCAAATGGATCGAAGAGCGCCGGTCCCGGCGAAAGGTCTCTACCTTGGTGGATGATACGTCCGTG
ATTGATGATGGTATTGTGAATAACATGTTCTTTGCCCACCAGCTGATACCCAACTCTTGTGCAACTCATG
CCTTGCTGAGCGTGCTCCTGAACTGCAGCAGCGTGGACCTGGGACCCACCCTGAGTCGCATGAAGGACTT
CACCAAGGGTTTTAGCCCTGAGAGCAAAGGATATGCGATTGGCAATGCCCCGGAGTTGGCCAAGGCCCAT
AATAGCCATGCCAGGCCCGAGCCACGCCACCTCCCTGAGAAGCAGAATGGCCTTAGTGCAGTGCGGACCA
TGGAGGCGTTCCACTTTGTCAGCTATGTGCCTATCACAGGCCGGCTCTTTGAGCTGGATGGGCTGAAGGT
CTACCCCATTGACCATGGGCCCTGGGGGGAGGACGAGGAGTGGACAGACAAGGCCCGGCGGGTCATCATG
GAGCGTATCGGCCTCGCCACTGCAGGGGAGCCCTACCACGACATCCGCTTCAACCTGATGGCAGTGGTGC
CCGACCGCAGGATCAAGTATGAGGCCAGGCTGCATGTGCTGAAGGTGAACCGTCAGACAGTACTAGAGGC
TCTGCAGCAGCTGATAAGAGTAACACAGCCAGAGCTGATTCAGACCCACAAGTCTCAAGAGTCACAGCTG
CCTGAGGAGTCCAAGTCAGCCAGCAACAAGTCCCCGCTGG
